>Addgene plasmid #111534 | hC73D-pEGFP-N1 | addgene full sequence | sequence record 217173 | Addgene NGS Result
GTGATGCGGTTTTGGCAGTACATCAATGGGCGTGGATAGCGGTTTGACTCACGGGGATTTCCAAGTCTCC
ACCCCATTGACGTCAATGGGAGTTTGTTTTGGCACCAAAATCAACGGGACTTTCCAAAATGTCGTAACAA
CTCCGCCCCATTGACGCAAATGGGCGGTAGGCGTGTACGGTGGGAGGTCTATATAAGCAGAGCTGGTTTA
GTGAACCGTCAGATCCGCTAGCGCTACCGGACTCAGATCTCGAGCTCAAGCTTCGAATTCAAATGCCGGC
GGGCATGACGAAGCATGGCTCCCGCTCCACCAGCTCGCTGCCGCCCGAGCCCATGGAGATCGTGCGCAGC
AAGGCGTGCTCTCGGCGGGTCCGCCTCAACGTCGGGGGGCTGGCGCACGAGGTACTCTGGCGTACCCTGG
ACCGCCTGCCCCGCACGCGGCTGGGCAAGCTCCGCGACTGCAACACGCACGACTCGCTGCTCGAGGTGGA
CGATGACTACAGCCTCGACGACAACGAGTACTTCTTTGACCGCCACCCGGGCGCCTTCACCTCCATCCTC
AACTTCTACCGCACTGGGCGACTGCACATGATGGAGGAGATGTGCGCGCTCAGCTTCAGCCAAGAGCTCG
ACTACTGGGGCATCGACGAGATCTACCCGGAGTCCTGCTGCCAGGCCCGCTACCACCAGAAGAAAGAGCA
GATGAACGAGGAGCTCAAGCGTGAGGCCGAGACCCTACGGGAGCGGGAAGGCGAGGAGTTCGATAACACG
TGCTGCGCAGAGAAGAGGAAAAAACTCTGGGACCTACTGGAGAAGCCCAATTCCTCTGTGGCTGCCAAGA
TCCTTGCCATAATTTCCATCATGTTCATCGTCCTCTCCACCATTGCCCTGTCCCTCAACACGCTGCCTGA
GCTACAGAGCCTCGATGAGTTCGGCCAGTCCACAGACAACCCCCAGCTGGCCCACGTGGAGGCCGTGTGC
ATCGCATGGTTCACCATGGAGTACCTGCTGAGGTTCCTCTCCTCGCCCAAGAAGTGGAAGTTCTTCAAGG
GCCCACTCAATGCCATTGACTTGTTGGCCATTCTGCCATACTATGTCACCATTTTCCTCACCGAATCCAA
CAAGAGCGTGCTGCAATTCCAGAATGTCCGCCGCGTGGTCCAGATCTTCCGCATCATGCGCATTCTCCGC
ATCCTTAAGCTTGCACGCCACTCCACTGGCCTCCAGTCTCTGGGCTTCACTTTGCGGAGGAGCTACAATG
AGTTGGGCTTGCTCATCCTCTTCCTTGCCATGGGCATTATGATCTTCTCCAGCCTTGTCTTTTTTGCTGA
GAAGGATGAGGACGACACCAAGTTCAAAAGCATCCCAGCCTCTTTCTGGTGGGCCACCATCACCATGACT
ACTGTTGGGTATGGAGACATCTACCCCAAGACTCTCCTGGGGAAAATTGTTGGGGGACTCTGCTGCATTG
CAGGAGTCCTGGTGATTGCTCTTCCCATCCCCATCATCGTCAATAACTTCTCTGAGTTCTATAAGGAGCA
GAAGAGACAGGAGAAAGCAATCAAACGGCGAGAGGCTCTGGAGAGAGCCAAGAGGAATGGCAGCATCGTA
TCCATGAACATGAAGGATGCTTTTGCCCGGAGCATTGAGATGATGGACATTGTGGTTGAGAAAAATGGGG
AGAATATGGGTAAGAAAGACAAAGTACAAGATAACCACTTGTCTCCTAACAAATGGAAATGGACAAAGAG
GACACTGTCTGAAACCAGCTCAAGTAAGTCCTTTGAAACCAAGGAACAGGGATCCCCTGAAAAAGCCAGA
TCGTCTTCTAGTCCTCAGCACCTGAACGTTCAGCAGTTGGAAGACATGTACAATAAGATGGCCAAGACCC
AATCCCAACCCATCCTCAATACCAAGGAGTCAGCAGCACAGAGCAAACCAAAGGAAGAACTTGAAATGGA
GAGTATCCCCAGCCCCGTAGCCCCTCTGCCCACTCGCACAGAAGGGGTCATTGACATGCGAAGTATGTCA
AGCATTGATAGTTTCATTAGCTGTGCCACAGACTTCCCTGAGGCCACCAGATTCTCCCACAGCCCTTTGA
CATCACTCCCCAGCAAGACTGGGGGCAGCACAGCCCCAGAAGTGGGCTGGCGGGGAGCTCTGGGTGCCAG
TGGTGGTAGGTTTGTGGAGGCCAACCCCAGCCCTGATGCCAGCCAGCACTCTAGTTTCTTCATCGAGAGC
CCCAAGAGTTCCATGAAAACTAACAACCCTTTGAAGCTCCGAGCACTTAAAGTCAACTTCATGGAGGGTG
ACCCCAGTCCACTCCTCCCCGTTCTAGGGATGTACCATGACCCTCTCAGGAACCGGGGGAGTGCTGCGGC
TGCTGTCGCTGGACTGGAGTGTGCCACGCTTTTGGACAAGGCTGTGCTGAGCCCAGAGTCCTCCATCTAC
ACCACAGCAAGTGCTAAGACACCCCCCCGGTCTCCTGAGAAACACACAGCAATAGCGTTCAACTTTGAGG
CGGGTGTCCACCAGTACATTGACGCAGACACAGATGATGAGGGACAGCTGCTCTACAGTGTGGACTCCAG
CCCCCCCAAAAGCCTCCCTGGGAGCACCAGTCCGAAGTTCAGCACGGGGACAAGATCGGAGAAAAACCAC
TTTGAAAGCTCCCCTTTACCCACCTCCCCTAAGTTCTTAAGGCAGAACTGTATTTACTCCACAGAAGCAT
TGACTGGAAAAGGCCCCAGTGGTCAGGAAAAGTGCAAACTTGAGAACCACATCTCCCCTGACGTCCGTGT
GTTGCCAGGGGGAGGAGCCCATGGAAGCACACGAGATCAGAGCATCACGGTACCGCGGGCCCGGGATCCA
CCGGTCGCCACCATGGTGAGCAAGGGCGAGGAGCTGTTCACCGGGGTGGTGCCCATCCTGGTCGAGCTGG
ACGGCGACGTAAACGGCCACAAGTTCAGCGTGTCCGGCGAGGGCGAGGGCGATGCCACCTACGGCAAGCT
GACCCTGAAGTTCATCTGCACCACCGGCAAGCTGCCCGTGCCCTGGCCCACCCTCGTGACCACCCTGACC
TACGGCGTGCAGTGCTTCAGCCGCTACCCCGACCACATGAAGCAGCACGACTTCTTCAAGTCCGCCATGC
CCGAAGGCTACGTCCAGGAGCGCACCATCTTCTTCAAGGACGACGGCAACTACAAGACCCGCGCCGAGGT
GAAGTTCGAGGGCGACACCCTGGTGAACCGCATCGAGCTGAAGGGCATCGACTTCAAGGAGGACGGCAAC
ATCCTGGGGCACAAGCTGGAGTACAACTACAACAGCCACAACGTCTATATCATGGCCGACAAGCAGAAGA
ACGGCATCAAGGTGAACTTCAAGATCCGCCACAACATCGAGGACGGCAGCGTGCAGCTCGCCGACCACTA
CCAGCAGAACACCCCCATCGGCGACGGCCCCGTGCTGCTGCCCGACAACCACTACCTGAGCACCCAGTCC
GCCCTGAGCAAAGACCCCAACGAGAAGCGCGATCACATGGTCCTGCTGGAGTTCGTGACCGCCGCCGGGA
TCACTCTCGGCATGGACGAGCTGTACAAGTAAAGCGGCCGCGACTCTAGATCATAATCAGCCATACCACA
TTTGTAGAGGTTTTACTTGCTTTAAAAAACCTCCCACACCTCCCCCTGAACCTGAAACATAAAATGAATG
CAATTGTTGTTGTTAACTTGTTTATTGCAGCTTATAATGGTTACAAATAAAGCAATAGCATCACAAATTT
CACAAATAAAGCATTTTTTTCACTGCATTCTAGTTGTGGTTTGTCCAAACTCATCAATGTATCTTAAGGC
GTAAATTGTAAGCGTTAATATTTTGTTAAAATTCGCGTTAAATTTTTGTTAAATCAGCTCATTTTTTAAC
CAATAGGCCGAAATCGGCAAAATCCCTTATAAATCAAAAGAATAGACCGAGATAGGGT
[37 nt withheld, positions 3979-4015]
AAAGAACGTGGACTCCAACGTCAAAGG
[49 nt withheld, positions 4043-4091]
T
[91 nt withheld, positions 4093-4183]
G
[124 nt withheld, positions 4185-4308]
CAGGTGGCACTTTTCGGGGAAATGTGCGCGGAACCCCTATTTGTTTATTTTTCTAAATACATTCAAATAT
GTATCCGCTCATGAGACAATAACCCTGATAAATGCTTCAATAATATTGAAAAAGGAAGAGTCCTGAGGCG
GAAAGAACCAGCTGTGGAATGTGTGTCAGTTAGGGTGTGGAAAGTCCCCAGGCTCCCCAGCAGGCAGAAG
TATGCAAAGCATGCATCTCAATTAGTCAGCAACCAGGTGTGGAAAGTCCCCAGGCTCCCCAGCAGGCAGA
AGTATGCAAAGCATGCATCTCAATTAGTCAGCAACCATAGTCCCGCCCCTAACTCCGCCCATCCCGCCCC
TAACTCCGCCCAGTTCCGCCCATTCTCCGCCCCATGGCTGACTAATTTTTTTTATTTATGCAGAGGCCGA
GGCCGCCTCGGCCTCTGAGCTATTCCAGAAGTAGTGAGGAGGCTTTTTTGGAGGCCTAGGCTTTTGCAAA
GATCGATCAAGAGACAGGATGAGGATCGTTTCGCATGATTGAACAAGATGGATTGCACGCAGGTTCTCCG
GCCGCTTGGGTGGAGAGGCTATTCGGCTATGACTGGGCACAACAGACAATCGGCTGCTCTGATGCCGCCG
TGTTCCGGCTGTCAGCGCAGGGGCGCCCGGTTCTTTTTGTCAAGACCGACCTGTCCGGTGCCCTGAATGA
ACTGCAAGACGAGGCAGCGCGGCTATCGTGGCTGGCCACGACGGGCGTTCCTTGCGCAGCTGTGCTCGAC
GTTGTCACTGAAGCGGGAAGGGACTGGCTGCTATTGGGCGAAGTGCCGGGGCAGGATCTCCTGTCATCTC
ACCTTGCTCCTGCCGAGAAAGTATCCATCATGGCTGATGCAATGCGGCGGCTGCATACGCTTGATCCGGC
TACCTGCCCATTCGACCACCAAGCGAAACATCGCATCGAGCGAGCACGTACTCGGATGGAAGCCGGTCTT
GTCGATCAGGATGATCTGGACGAAGAGCATCAGGGGCTCGCGCCAGCCGAACTGTTCGCCAGGCTCAAGG
CGAGCATGCCCGACGGCGAGGATCTCGTCGTGACCCATGGCGATGCCTGCTTGCCGAATATCATGGTGGA
AAATGGCCGCTTTTCTGGATTCATCGACTGTGGCCGGCTGGGTGTGGCGGACCGCTATCAGGACATAGCG
TTGGCTACCCGTGATATTGCTGAAGAGCTTGGCGGCGAATGGGCTGACCGCTTCCTCGTGCTTTACGGTA
TCGCCGCTCCCGATTCGCAGCGCATCGCCTTCTATCGCCTTCTTGACGAGTTCTTCTGAGCGGGACTCTG
GGGTTCGAAATGACCGACCAAGCGACGCCCAACCTGCCATCACGAGATTTCGATTCCACCGCCGCCTTCT
ATGAAAGGTTGGGCTTCGGAATCGTTTTCCGGGACGCCGGCTGGATGATCCTCCAGCGCGGGGATCTCAT
GCTGGAGTTCTTCGCCCACCCTAGGGGGAGGCTAACTGAAACACGGAAGGAGACAATACCGGAAGGAACC
CGCGCTATGACGGCAATAAAAAGACAGAATAAAACGCACGGTGTTGGGTCGTTTGTTCATAAACGCGGGG
TTCGGTCCCAGGGCTGGCACTCTGTCGATACCCCACCGAGACCCCATTGGGGCCAATACGCCCGCGTTTC
TTCCTTTTCCCCACCCCACCCCCCAAGTTCGGGTGAAGGCCCAGGGCTCGCAGCCAACGTCGGGGCGGCA
GGCCCTGCCATAGCCTCAGGTTACTCATATATACTTTAGATTGATTTAAAACTTCATTTTTAATTTAAAA
GGATCTAGGTGAAGATCCTTTTTGATAATCTCATGACCAAAATCCCTTAACGTGAGTTTTCGTTCCACTG
AGCGTCAGACCCCGTAGAAAAGATCAAAGGATCTTCTTGAGATCCTTTTTTTCTGCGCGTAATCTGCTGC
TTGCAAACAAAAAAACCACCGCTACCAGCGGTGGTTTGTTTGCCGGATCAAGAGCTACCAACTCTTTTTC
CGAAGGTAACTGGCTTCAGCAGAGCGCAGATACCAAATACTGTTCTTCTAGTGTAGCCGTAGTTAGGCCA
CCACTTCAAGAACTCTGTAGCACCGCCTACATACCTCGCTCTGCTAATCCTGTTACCAGTGGCTGCTGCC
AGTGGCGATAAGTCGTGTCTTACCGGGTTGGACTCAAGACGATAGTTACCGGATAAGGCGCAGCGGTCGG
GCTGAACGGGGGGTTCGTGCACACAGCCCAGCTTGGAGCGAACGACCTACACCGAACTGAGATACCTACA
GCGTGAGCTATGAGAAAGCGCCACGCTTCCCGAAGGGAGAAAGGCGGACAGGTATCCGGTAAGCGGCAGG
GTCGGAACAGGAGAGCGCACGAGGGAGCTTCCAGGGGGAAACGCCTGGTATCTTTATAGTCCTGTCGGGT
TTCGCCACCTCTGACTTGAGCGTCGATTTTTGTGATGCTCGTCAGGGGGGCGGAGCCTATGGAAAAACGC
CAGCAACGCGGCCTTTTTACGGTTCCTGGCCTTTTGCTGGCCTTTTGCTCACATGTTCTTTCCTGCGTTA
TCCCCTGATTCTGTGGATAACCGTATTACCGCCATGCATTAGTTATTAATAGTAATCAATTACGGGGTCA
TTAGTTCATAGCCCATATATGGAGTTCCGCGTTACATAACTTACGGTAAATGGCCCGCCTGGCTGACCGC
CCAACGACCCCCGCCCATTGACGTCAATAATGACGTATGTTCCCATAGTAACGCCAATAGGGACTTTCCA
TTGACGTCAATGGGTGGAGTATTTACGGTAAACTGCCCACTTGGCAGTACATCAAGTGTATCATATGCCA
AGTACGCCCCCTATTGACGTCAATGACGGTAAATGGCCCGCCTGGCATTATGCCCAGTACATGACCTTAT
GGGACTTTCCTACTTGGCAGTACATCTACGTATTAGTCATCGCTATTACCATG
Features (pLannotate 1.2.2; 16 found; start..end, strand, type, name):
      1..204     +  promoter       CMV promoter: human cytomegalovirus (CMV) immediate early promoter
    227..270     +  misc_feature   MCS (fragment): multiple cloning site
    273..2846    +  CDS            KCNB1: KCNB1_HUMAN - Experimental evidence at protein level: Swiss-Prot protein existence level 1. Voltage-gated potassium channel that mediates transmembrane potassium transport in excitable membranes, primarily in the brain, but also in the pancreas and cardiovascular system. Contributes to the regulation of the action potential (AP) repolarization, duration and frequency of repetitive AP firing in neurons, muscle cells and endocrine cells and plays a role in homeostatic attenuation of electrical excitability throughout the brain (PubMed:23161216). Plays also a role in the regulation of exocytosis
   2847..2875    +  misc_feature   MCS (fragment): multiple cloning site
   2883..3602    +  CDS            EGFP: the original enhanced GFP (Yang et al., 1996) mammalian codon-optimized
   3619..3702    +  CDS            large T antigen (fragment): large T antigen from SV40 (simian virus 40)
   3725..3846    +  polyA_signal   SV40 poly(A) signal: SV40 polyadenylation signal
   3880..4308    -  rep_origin     f1 ori (sequence partly withheld): f1 bacteriophage origin of replication; arrow indicates direction of (+) strand synthesis
   4335..4439    +  promoter       AmpR promoter: bla
   4441..4798    +  promoter       SV40 promoter: SV40 enhancer and early promoter
   4833..5627    +  CDS            NeoR/KanR: aminoglycoside phosphotransferase from Tn5; aph(3')-II (or nptII); confers resistance to neomycin, kanamycin, and G418 (Geneticin®)
   5648..5800    +  CDS            ble (fragment): BLE_KLEPN - Experimental evidence at protein level: Swiss-Prot protein existence level 1. Binding protein with a strong affinity to the bleomycin family of antibiotics. Binds to CL990; an antimitotic-antibiotic compound. From Klebsiella pneumoniae.
   5859..5906    +  polyA_signal   HSV TK poly(A) signal: herpes simplex virus thymidine kinase polyadenylation signal (Cole and Stacy, 1985)
   5997..6013    -  polyA_signal   bGH poly(A) signal (fragment): bovine growth hormone polyadenylation signal
   6235..6823    +  rep_origin     ori: high-copy-number ColE1/pMB1/pBR322/pUC origin of replication
   6998..7301    +  enhancer       CMV enhancer: human cytomegalovirus immediate early enhancer
