[The description below was written by a language model from this plasmid's Addgene catalogue record and pLannotate feature annotations shown in this document.]
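Description:
hC73D-pEGFP-N1 is a mammalian expression plasmid built on the Clontech pEGFP-N1 backbone that produces the human voltage-gated potassium channel Kv2.1 (KCNB1) carrying a cysteine-to-aspartate substitution at residue 73, fused at its C terminus to EGFP. The sequenced plasmid is about 7.3 kb. The KCNB1 coding sequence sits in the multiple cloning site, flanked by residual polylinker fragments, immediately downstream of the human cytomegalovirus immediate-early enhancer and promoter. It is followed by the mammalian codon-optimised EGFP coding sequence, and the transcript is terminated by an SV40 polyadenylation signal. The restriction sites used for cloning are not recorded.

Propagation in E. coli relies on a high-copy ColE1/pUC-type origin and kanamycin selection. A single Tn5 aminoglycoside phosphotransferase gene (NeoR/KanR) serves both hosts. A bacterial bla-type promoter drives it in E. coli, while the adjacent SV40 enhancer/early promoter drives it in mammalian cells, where it confers G418 resistance for selecting stable transfectants. The cassette ends in an HSV thymidine kinase polyadenylation signal. An f1 phage origin is also present, allowing single-stranded DNA production. The short annotated fragments of SV40 large T antigen, ble and bGH poly(A) appear to be backbone remnants or partial matches rather than functional elements.

The stated purpose is expression of the C73D channel in mammalian cells for imaging, with the EGFP fusion allowing direct fluorescent visualisation of the mutant channel's expression and subcellular distribution. The record does not explain the functional rationale for the C73D mutation.
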