Addgene plasmid #111534: hC73D-pEGFP-N1
Purpose: Expresses human KCNB1 C73D in mammalian cells for imaging
Depositing lab: Federico Sesti. Depositing organization: Rutgers, The State University of New Jersey.
Backbone
  Vector backbone: pEGFP-N1
  Backbone manufacturer: Clontech
  Vector type: Mammalian Expression
  Selectable markers: Neomycin (select with G418)
Growth in bacteria
  Bacterial resistance: Kanamycin, 50 μg/mL
  Growth temperature: 37°C
  Growth strain: DH5alpha
  Copy number: High Copy
Gene/Insert
  Gene/Insert name: human C73D-Kv2.1 (alt name: KCNB1)
  Species: H. sapiens (human)
  Mutation: C73D
  Entrez Gene: KCNB1 (a.k.a. DRK1, Kv2.1)
  Promoter: CMV
  Tag / fusion protein: EGFP (C terminal on insert)
  Cloning method: Restriction Enzyme; 5′ cloning site Unknown (unknown if destroyed); 3′ cloning site Unknown (unknown if destroyed)
Terms and licenses: Academic/Nonprofit Terms; Industry Terms: Not Available to Industry
How to cite: hC73D-pEGFP-N1 was a gift from Federico Sesti (Addgene plasmid # 111534 ; http://n2t.net/addgene:111534 ; RRID:Addgene_111534)
